Addgene plasmid #160363: pAG462-FKBP-greenNFAST
Purpose: Expresses FKBP-greenNFAST in mammalian cells
Depositing lab: Arnaud Gautier. Depositing organization: Sorbonne Université. Publication: Orthogonal fluorescent chemogenetic reporters for multicolor imaging. Tebo AG, Moeyaert B, Thauvin M, Carlon-Andres I, Boken D, Volovitch M, Padilla-Parra S, Dedecker P, Vriz S, Gautier A. Nat Chem Biol. 2020 Aug 10. pii: 10.1038/s41589-020-0611-0. doi: 10.1038/s41589-020-0611-0. PubMed 32778846.
Backbone
  Vector backbone: pIRES
  Vector type: Mammalian Expression
  Selectable markers: Neomycin (select with G418)
Growth in bacteria
  Bacterial resistance: Kanamycin, 50 μg/mL
  Growth temperature: 37°C
  Growth strain: DH5alpha
  Copy number: High Copy
Gene/Insert
  Gene/Insert name: FKBP-greenNFAST
  Species: Synthetic
Terms and licenses: Academic/Nonprofit Terms; Industry Terms: Not Available to Industry
How to cite: pAG462-FKBP-greenNFAST was a gift from Arnaud Gautier (Addgene plasmid # 160363 ; http://n2t.net/addgene:160363 ; RRID:Addgene_160363)
