[The description below was written by a language model from this plasmid's Addgene catalogue record and pLannotate feature annotations shown in this document.]
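Description:
pAG462-FKBP-greenNFAST is a 4.7 kb mammalian expression plasmid, catalogued as built on a pIRES backbone, that drives production of a synthetic fusion between FKBP and the N-terminal fragment of greenFAST. It is propagated in E. coli from a high-copy ColE1/pUC-type origin and also carries an f1 phage origin. A single NeoR/KanR (Tn5 aminoglycoside phosphotransferase) gene provides both selections. A bacterial bla-type promoter drives it for kanamycin resistance, and an SV40 enhancer/early promoter with an HSV TK polyadenylation signal drives it for G418 selection in mammalian cells. No IRES element is annotated in the feature table despite the backbone name.

The expression cassette runs from the human CMV immediate-early enhancer and promoter through a partial Myc epitope tag, an FKBP12-derived domain and a truncated FAST-type sequence, ending at an SV40 poly(A) signal. The annotation software matches the FKBP segment to DmrB, the F36V variant of FKBP12, but the catalogue entry says only "FKBP", so the exact variant should be checked against the sequence. The FAST-related segment is annotated as a fragment of Y-FAST, the small tag derived from photoactive yellow protein that becomes fluorescent on binding a cell-permeant fluorogen. This fits an "NFAST" half of a split reporter. The short matches to SV40 large T antigen, ble and bGH poly(A) are fragments, probably backbone remnants or incidental hits.

The record states the purpose only as expressing FKBP-greenNFAST in mammalian cells, in work on orthogonal chemogenetic fluorescent reporters for multicolour imaging. Such a fusion would plausibly be paired with a partner carrying the complementary FAST fragment to report chemically induced protein association, though the record does not spell this out.
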