Features (pLannotate 1.2.2; 17 found; start..end, strand, type, name):
      1..304     +  enhancer       CMV enhancer: human cytomegalovirus immediate early enhancer
    305..508     +  promoter       CMV promoter: human cytomegalovirus (CMV) immediate early promoter
    531..554     +  misc_feature   MCS (fragment): multiple cloning site
    567..593     +  CDS            Myc (fragment): Myc (human c-Myc proto-oncogene) epitope tag
    600..920     +  CDS            DmrB: F36V mutant of FK506-binding protein FKBP12 binds synthetic ligands that do not bind wild-type FKBP
    957..1298    +  CDS            Y-FAST (fragment): small protein tag, derived from photoactive yellow protein, that allows in vivo fluorescent labeling by addition of a cell-permeant fluorogen (Plamont et al., 2016)
   1320..1403    +  CDS            large T antigen (fragment): large T antigen from SV40 (simian virus 40)
   1426..1547    +  polyA_signal   SV40 poly(A) signal: SV40 polyadenylation signal
   1581..2009    -  rep_origin     f1 ori (sequence partly withheld): f1 bacteriophage origin of replication; arrow indicates direction of (+) strand synthesis
   2036..2140    +  promoter       AmpR promoter: bla
   2142..2499    +  promoter       SV40 promoter: SV40 enhancer and early promoter
   2534..3328    +  CDS            NeoR/KanR: aminoglycoside phosphotransferase from Tn5; aph(3')-II (or nptII); confers resistance to neomycin, kanamycin, and G418 (Geneticin®)
   3349..3501    +  CDS            ble (fragment): BLE_KLEPN - Experimental evidence at protein level: Swiss-Prot protein existence level 1. Binding protein with a strong affinity to the bleomycin family of antibiotics. Binds to CL990; an antimitotic-antibiotic compound. From Klebsiella pneumoniae.
   3560..3607    +  polyA_signal   HSV TK poly(A) signal: herpes simplex virus thymidine kinase polyadenylation signal (Cole and Stacy, 1985)
   3698..3714    -  polyA_signal   bGH poly(A) signal (fragment): bovine growth hormone polyadenylation signal
   3936..4524    +  rep_origin     ori: high-copy-number ColE1/pMB1/pBR322/pUC origin of replication
   4639..4698    +  enhancer       CMV enhancer (fragment): human cytomegalovirus immediate early enhancer
>Addgene plasmid #160363 | pAG462-FKBP-greenNFAST | addgene full sequence | sequence record 315362 | Addgene NGS Result
CGTTACATAACTTACGGTAAATGGCCCGCCTGGCTGACCGCCCAACGACCCCCGCCCATTGACGTCAATA
ATGACGTATGTTCCCATAGTAACGCCAATAGGGACTTTCCATTGACGTCAATGGGTGGAGTATTTACGGT
AAACTGCCCACTTGGCAGTACATCAAGTGTATCATATGCCAAGTACGCCCCCTATTGACGTCAATGACGG
TAAATGGCCCGCCTGGCATTATGCCCAGTACATGACCTTATGGGACTTTCCTACTTGGCAGTACATCTAC
GTATTAGTCATCGCTATTACCATGGTGATGCGGTTTTGGCAGTACATCAATGGGCGTGGATAGCGGTTTG
ACTCACGGGGATTTCCAAGTCTCCACCCCATTGACGTCAATGGGAGTTTGTTTTGGCACCAAAATCAACG
GGACTTTCCAAAATGTCGTAACAACTCCGCCCCATTGACGCAAATGGGCGGTAGGCGTGTACGGTGGGAG
GTCTATATAAGCAGAGCTGGTTTAGTGAACCGTCAGATCCGCTAGCGCTACCGGACTCAGATCTGCCACC
ATGGAACAAAAGCTTATTTCTGAAGAGGACTTGGAATTCGGAGTGCAGGTGGAAACCATCTCCCCAGGAG
ACGGGCGCACCTTCCCCAAGCGCGGCCAGACCTGCGTGGTGCACTACACCGGGATGCTTGAAGATGGAAA
GAAATTTGATTCCTCCCGGGACAGAAACAAGCCCTTTAAGTTTATGCTAGGCAAGCAGGAGGTGATCCGA
GGCTGGGAAGAAGGGGTTGCCCAGATGAGTGTGGGTCAGAGAGCCAAACTGACTATATCTCCAGATTATG
CCTATGGTGCCACTGGGCACCCAGGCATCATCCCACCACATGCCACTCTCGTCTTCGATGTGGAGCTTCT
AAAACTGGAAGAATCCGGAGGAGGCGGCAGCGGCGGAGGGGGATCCATGGAGCATGTTGCCTTTGGCAGT
GAGGACATCGAGAACACTCTGGCCAAAATGGACGACGAACAACTGGATGGGTTGGCCTTTGGCGCAATTC
AGCTCGATGGTGACGGGAATATCCTGCAGTACAATGCTGCTGAAGGAGACATCACAGGCAGAGATCCCAA
ACAGGTGATTGGGAAGAACTTCTTCAAGGATGTTGCAACTGGAACGGATTCTCCCGAGTTTTACCGCAAA
TTCAAGGAAGGCGTAGCGTCAGGGAATCTGAACACCATGTTCGAATGGATGATACCGACAAGCAGGGGAC
CAACCAAGGTCAAGGTGCACATGAAGAAAGCCCTTTCCTAATAGGCGGCCGCGACTCTAGATCATAATCA
GCCATACCACATTTGTAGAGGTTTTACTTGCTTTAAAAAACCTCCCACACCTCCCCCTGAACCTGAAACA
TAAAATGAATGCAATTGTTGTTGTTAACTTGTTTATTGCAGCTTATAATGGTTACAAATAAAGCAATAGC
ATCACAAATTTCACAAATAAAGCATTTTTTTCACTGCATTCTAGTTGTGGTTTGTCCAAACTCATCAATG
TATCTTAAGGCGTAAATTGTAAGCGTTAATATTTTGTTAAAATTCGCGTTAAATTTTTGTTAAATCAGCT
CATTTTTTAACCAATAGGCCGAAATCGGCAAAATCCCTTATAAATCAAAAGAATAGACCGAGATAGGGT
[37 nt withheld, positions 1680-1716]
AAAGAACGTGGACTCCAACGTCAAAGG
[49 nt withheld, positions 1744-1792]
T
[91 nt withheld, positions 1794-1884]
G
[124 nt withheld, positions 1886-2009]
CAGGTGGCACTTTTCGGGGAAATGTGCGCGGAACCCCTATTTGTTTATTTTTCTAAATACATTCAAATAT
GTATCCGCTCATGAGACAATAACCCTGATAAATGCTTCAATAATATTGAAAAAGGAAGAGTCCTGAGGCG
GAAAGAACCAGCTGTGGAATGTGTGTCAGTTAGGGTGTGGAAAGTCCCCAGGCTCCCCAGCAGGCAGAAG
TATGCAAAGCATGCATCTCAATTAGTCAGCAACCAGGTGTGGAAAGTCCCCAGGCTCCCCAGCAGGCAGA
AGTATGCAAAGCATGCATCTCAATTAGTCAGCAACCATAGTCCCGCCCCTAACTCCGCCCATCCCGCCCC
TAACTCCGCCCAGTTCCGCCCATTCTCCGCCCCATGGCTGACTAATTTTTTTTATTTATGCAGAGGCCGA
GGCCGCCTCGGCCTCTGAGCTATTCCAGAAGTAGTGAGGAGGCTTTTTTGGAGGCCTAGGCTTTTGCAAA
GATCGATCAAGAGACAGGATGAGGATCGTTTCGCATGATTGAACAAGATGGATTGCACGCAGGTTCTCCG
GCCGCTTGGGTGGAGAGGCTATTCGGCTATGACTGGGCACAACAGACAATCGGCTGCTCTGATGCCGCCG
TGTTCCGGCTGTCAGCGCAGGGGCGCCCGGTTCTTTTTGTCAAGACCGACCTGTCCGGTGCCCTGAATGA
ACTGCAAGACGAGGCAGCGCGGCTATCGTGGCTGGCCACGACGGGCGTTCCTTGCGCAGCTGTGCTCGAC
GTTGTCACTGAAGCGGGAAGGGACTGGCTGCTATTGGGCGAAGTGCCGGGGCAGGATCTCCTGTCATCTC
ACCTTGCTCCTGCCGAGAAAGTATCCATCATGGCTGATGCAATGCGGCGGCTGCATACGCTTGATCCGGC
TACCTGCCCATTCGACCACCAAGCGAAACATCGCATCGAGCGAGCACGTACTCGGATGGAAGCCGGTCTT
GTCGATCAGGATGATCTGGACGAAGAGCATCAGGGGCTCGCGCCAGCCGAACTGTTCGCCAGGCTCAAGG
CGAGCATGCCCGACGGCGAGGATCTCGTCGTGACCCATGGCGATGCCTGCTTGCCGAATATCATGGTGGA
AAATGGCCGCTTTTCTGGATTCATCGACTGTGGCCGGCTGGGTGTGGCGGACCGCTATCAGGACATAGCG
TTGGCTACCCGTGATATTGCTGAAGAGCTTGGCGGCGAATGGGCTGACCGCTTCCTCGTGCTTTACGGTA
TCGCCGCTCCCGATTCGCAGCGCATCGCCTTCTATCGCCTTCTTGACGAGTTCTTCTGAGCGGGACTCTG
GGGTTCGAAATGACCGACCAAGCGACGCCCAACCTGCCATCACGAGATTTCGATTCCACCGCCGCCTTCT
ATGAAAGGTTGGGCTTCGGAATCGTTTTCCGGGACGCCGGCTGGATGATCCTCCAGCGCGGGGATCTCAT
GCTGGAGTTCTTCGCCCACCCTAGGGGGAGGCTAACTGAAACACGGAAGGAGACAATACCGGAAGGAACC
CGCGCTATGACGGCAATAAAAAGACAGAATAAAACGCACGGTGTTGGGTCGTTTGTTCATAAACGCGGGG
TTCGGTCCCAGGGCTGGCACTCTGTCGATACCCCACCGAGACCCCATTGGGGCCAATACGCCCGCGTTTC
TTCCTTTTCCCCACCCCACCCCCCAAGTTCGGGTGAAGGCCCAGGGCTCGCAGCCAACGTCGGGGCGGCA
GGCCCTGCCATAGCCTCAGGTTACTCATATATACTTTAGATTGATTTAAAACTTCATTTTTAATTTAAAA
GGATCTAGGTGAAGATCCTTTTTGATAATCTCATGACCAAAATCCCTTAACGTGAGTTTTCGTTCCACTG
AGCGTCAGACCCCGTAGAAAAGATCAAAGGATCTTCTTGAGATCCTTTTTTTCTGCGCGTAATCTGCTGC
TTGCAAACAAAAAAACCACCGCTACCAGCGGTGGTTTGTTTGCCGGATCAAGAGCTACCAACTCTTTTTC
CGAAGGTAACTGGCTTCAGCAGAGCGCAGATACCAAATACTGTTCTTCTAGTGTAGCCGTAGTTAGGCCA
CCACTTCAAGAACTCTGTAGCACCGCCTACATACCTCGCTCTGCTAATCCTGTTACCAGTGGCTGCTGCC
AGTGGCGATAAGTCGTGTCTTACCGGGTTGGACTCAAGACGATAGTTACCGGATAAGGCGCAGCGGTCGG
GCTGAACGGGGGGTTCGTGCACACAGCCCAGCTTGGAGCGAACGACCTACACCGAACTGAGATACCTACA
GCGTGAGCTATGAGAAAGCGCCACGCTTCCCGAAGGGAGAAAGGCGGACAGGTATCCGGTAAGCGGCAGG
GTCGGAACAGGAGAGCGCACGAGGGAGCTTCCAGGGGGAAACGCCTGGTATCTTTATAGTCCTGTCGGGT
TTCGCCACCTCTGACTTGAGCGTCGATTTTTGTGATGCTCGTCAGGGGGGCGGAGCCTATGGAAAAACGC
CAGCAACGCGGCCTTTTTACGGTTCCTGGCCTTTTGCTGGCCTTTTGCTCACATGTTCTTTCCTGCGTTA
TCCCCTGATTCTGTGGATAACCGTATTACCGCCATGCATTAGTTATTAATAGTAATCAATTACGGGGTCA
TTAGTTCATAGCCCATATATGGAGTTCCG
